>Addgene plasmid #209995 | pLPT1 | addgene full sequence | sequence record 419495 | Addgene NGS Result
GAATTCGCGGCCGCTTCTAGAGCGATGAGTGGTCTCGGCTTAAAAAAAAAAACCCCGCCCCTGACAGGGC
GGGGTTTTTTTTCGCTTGAGACCACTCATCGCGACTAGTAGCGGCCGCTGCAGTCCGGCAAAAAAGGGCA
AGGTGTCACCACCCTGCCCTTTTTCTTTAAAACCGAAAAGATTACTTCGCGTTATGCAGGCTTCCTCGCT
CACTGACTCGCTGCGCTCGGTCGTTCGGCTGCGGCGAGCGGTATCAGCTCACTCAAAGGCGGTAATACGG
TTATCCACAGAATCAGGGGATAACGCAGGAAAGAACATGTGAGCAAAAGGCCAGCAAAAGGCCAGGAACC
GTAAAAAGGCCGCGTTGCTGGCGTTTTTCCACAGGCTCCGCCCCCCTGACGAGCATCACAAAAATCGACG
CTCAAGTCAGAGGTGGCGAAACCCGACAGGACTATAAAGATACCAGGCGTTTCCCCCTGGAAGCTCCCTC
GTGCGCTCTCCTGTTCCGACCCTGCCGCTTACCGGATACCTGTCCGCCTTTCTCCCTTCGGGAAGCGTGG
CGCTTTCTCATAGCTCACGCTGTAGGTATCTCAGTTCGGTGTAGGTCGTTCGCTCCAAGCTGGGCTGTGT
GCACGAACCCCCCGTTCAGCCCGACCGCTGCGCCTTATCCGGTAACTATCGTCTTGAGTCCAACCCGGTA
AGACACGACTTATCGCCACTGGCAGCAGCCACTGGTAACAGGATTAGCAGAGCGAGGTATGTAGGCGGTG
CTACAGAGTTCTTGAAGTGGTGGCCTAACTACGGCTACACTAGAAGAACAGTATTTGGTATCTGCGCTCT
GCTGAAGCCAGTTACCTTCGGAAAAAGAGTTGGTAGCTCTTGATCCGGCAAACAAACCACCGCTGGTAGC
GGTGGTTTTTTTGTTTGCAAGCAGCAGATTACGCGCAGAAAAAAAGGATCTCAAGAAGATCCTTTGATCT
TTTCTACGGGGTCTGACGCTCAGTGGAACGAAAACTCACGTTAAGGGATTTTGGTCATGAGATTATCAAA
AAGGATCTTCACCTAGATCCTTTTAAATTAAAAATGAAGTTTTAAATCAATCTAAAGTATATATGAGTAA
ACTTGGTCTGACAGCTCGAGGCTTGGATTCTCACCAATAAAAAACGCCCGGCGGCAACCGAGCGTTCTGA
ACAAATCCAGATGGAGTTCTGAGGTCATTACTGGATCTATCAACAGGAGTCCAAGCGAGCTCGATATCAA
ATTACGCCCCGCCCTGCCACTCGTCGCAGTACTGTTGTAATTCATTAAGCATTCTGCCGACATGGAAGCC
ATCACAAACGGCATGATGAACCTGAATCGCCAGCGGCATCAGCACCTTGTCGCCTTGCGTATAATATTTG
CCCATGGTGAAAACGGGGGCGAAGAAGTTGTCCATATTGGCCACGTTTAAATCAAAACTGGTGAAACTCA
CCCAGGGATTGGCTGATACGAAAAACATATTCTCAATAAACCCTTTAGGGAAATAGGCCAGGTTTTCACC
GTAACACGCCACATCTTGCGAATATATGTGTAGAAACTGCCGGAAATCGTCGTGGTATTCACTCCAGAGT
GATGAAAACGTTTCAGTTTGCTCATGGAAAACGGTGTAACAAGGGTGAACACTATCCCATATCACCAGCT
CACCGTCTTTCATTGCCATACGAAATTCCGGATGAGCATTCATCAGGCGGGCAAGAATGTGAATAAAGGC
CGGATAAAACTTGTGCTTATTTTTCTTTACGGTCTTTAAAAAGGCCGTAATATCCAGCTGAACGGTCTGG
TTATAGGTACATTGAGCAACTGACTGAAATGCCTCAAAATGTTCTTTACGATGCCATTGGGATATATCAA
CGGTGGTATATCCAGTGATTTTTTTCTCCATTTTAGCTTCCTTAGCTCCTGAAAATCTCGATAACTCAAA
AAATACGCCCGGTAGTGATCTTATTTCATTATGGTGAAAGTTGGAACCTCTTACGTGCCCGATCAACTCG
AGTGCCACCTGACGTCTAAGAAACCATTATTATCATGACATTAACCTATAAAAATAGGCGTATCACGAGG
CAGAATTTCAGATAAAAAAAATCCTTAGCTTTCGCTAAGGATGATTTCTG
Features (pLannotate 1.2.2; 8 found; start..end, strand, type, name):
      1..22      +  misc_feature   BioBrick prefix: BioBrick prefix for parts that do not start with "ATG"
    104..123     +  misc_feature   BioBrick suffix: universal suffix for all parts
    124..181     +  terminator     his operon terminator: This putative transcriptin terminator from the E. coli his operon has a 2-bp deletion introduced during synthesis. Its efficiency has not been determined.
    376..964     -  rep_origin     ori: high-copy-number ColE1/pMB1/pBR322/pUC origin of replication
   1147..1241    -  terminator     lambda t0 terminator: transcription terminator from phage lambda
   1265..1921    -  CDS            cat: CAT_ECOLX - Experimental evidence at protein level: Swiss-Prot protein existence level 1. This enzyme is an effector of chloramphenicol resistance in bacteria. From Escherichia coli. This protein is used as a marker in many commonly used cloning vectors, such as pACYC184.
   1922..2019    -  promoter       cat promoter: promoter of the E. coli cat gene encoding chloramphenicol acetyltransferase
   2105..2148    -  terminator     bacterial terminator: putative bacterial transcription terminator
