[The description below was written by a language model from this plasmid's Addgene catalogue record and pLannotate feature annotations shown in this document.]
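Description:
pLPT1 is a small (about 2.15 kb) bacterial Level 0 part plasmid from a hierarchical Golden Gate assembly toolkit, originally named pMC0_5_08_TB1006 in the Marburg Collection, a framework developed for synthetic biology in Vibrio natriegens. It is built on the pLP1 backbone and stores a single synthetic part, the transcription terminator TB1006, so that it can be drawn on as a standardized module when Level 1 plasmids (typically single transcription units) are assembled. The part was inserted through BsmBI sites that were destroyed during cloning, as is usual for Type IIS entry cloning. The record does not state which enzyme or overhangs release the part in the next assembly step.

The annotated sequence shows a minimal, well-insulated storage backbone. A BioBrick prefix and suffix flank a short unannotated stretch of roughly 80 bp near the start of the record. This is the likely position of the TB1006 part, although the annotation tool did not label it. Immediately downstream lies a his operon terminator. A lambda t0 terminator and a further putative bacterial terminator sit around the resistance cassette, and together these elements limit read-through between the part and the backbone. Selection is by chloramphenicol, through the cat gene driven by its native promoter. Replication relies on a ColE1/pMB1-family origin, which the annotation describes as high copy, whereas the catalogue entry lists the plasmid as low copy. This discrepancy cannot be resolved from the record. Although catalogued as a bacterial expression vector, pLPT1 carries no expression cassette for the part itself and serves as a donor of the terminator for modular construct assembly.
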