Addgene plasmid #209995: pLPT1
Purpose: Contains Level 0 Part: Terminator (TB1006) for the construction of Level 1 plasmids
Depositing lab: Georg Fritz & Thorsten Mascher. Depositing organization: University of Western Australia. Publication: The Marburg Collection: A Golden Gate DNA Assembly Framework for Synthetic Biology Applications in Vibrio natriegens. Stukenberg D, Hensel T, Hoff J, Daniel B, Inckemann R, Tedeschi JN, Nousch F, Fritz G. ACS Synth Biol. 2021 Aug 20;10(8):1904-1919. doi: 10.1021/acssynbio.1c00126. Epub 2021 Jul 13. PubMed 34255476.
Backbone
  Vector backbone: pLP1
  Vector type: Bacterial Expression
Growth in bacteria
  Bacterial resistance: Chloramphenicol, 25 μg/mL
  Growth temperature: 37°C
  Growth strain: DH5alpha
  Copy number: Low Copy
Gene/Insert
  Gene/Insert name: Terminator (TB1006)
  Species: Synthetic
  Cloning method: Restriction Enzyme; 5′ cloning site BsmBI (destroyed during cloning); 3′ cloning site BsmBI (destroyed during cloning)
Terms and licenses: Academic/Nonprofit Terms; Industry Terms: Not Available to Industry
Depositor comments: Original Marburg Collection name: pMC0_5_08_TB1006
How to cite: pLPT1 was a gift from Georg Fritz & Thorsten Mascher (Addgene plasmid # 209995 ; http://n2t.net/addgene:209995 ; RRID:Addgene_209995)
